>Addgene plasmid #116871 | Tet-pLKO-puro shKRAS | addgene full sequence | sequence record 222568 | Addgene NGS Result
CATAACAAATTGGCTGTGGTATATAAAATTATTCATAATGATAGTAGGAGGCTTGGTAGGTTTAAGAATA
GTTTTTGCTGTACTTTCTATAGTGAATAGAGTTAGGCAGGGATATTCACCATTATCGTTTCAGACCCACC
TCCCAACCCCGAGGGGACCCGACAGGCCCGAAGGAATAGAAGAAGAAGGTGGAGAGAGAGACAGAGACAG
ATCCATTCGATTAGTGAACGGATCTCGACGGTATCGATCACGAGACTAGCCTCGAGCGGCCGCAATATTT
GCATGTCGCTATGTGTTCTGGGAAATCACCATAAACGTGAAATCCCTATCAGTGATAGAGACTTATAAGT
TCCCTATCAGTGATAGAGACACCGGCAGTTGAGACCTTCTAATTGGCTCGAGCCAATTAGAAGGTCTCAA
CTGTTTTTGAATTCTCGACCTCGAGACAAATGGCAGTATTCATCCACAATTTTAAAAGAAAAGGGGGGAT
TGGGGGGTACAGTGCAGGGGAAAGAATAGTAGACATAATAGCAACAGACATACAAACTAAAGAATTACAA
AAACAAATTACAAAAATTCAAAATTTTCGGGTTTATTACAGGGACAGCAGAGATCCACTTTGGCCGCGGC
TCGAGGGGGTTGGGGTTGCGCCTTTTCCAAGGCAGCCCTGGGTTTGCGCAGGGACGCGGCTGCTCTGGGC
GTGGTTCCGGGAAACGCAGCGGCGCCGACCCTGGGTCTCGCACATTCTTCACGTCCGTTCGCAGCGTCAC
CCGGATCTTCGCCGCTACCCTTGTGGGCCCCCCGGCGACGCTTCCTGCTCCGCCCCTAAGTCGGGAAGGT
TCCTTGCGGTTCGCGGCGTGCCGGACGTGACAAACGGAAGCCGCACGTCTCACTAGTACCCTCGCAGACG
GACAGCGCCAGGGAGCAATGGCAGCGCGCCGACCGCGATGGGCTGTGGCCAATAGCGGCTGCTCAGCAGG
GCGCGCCGAGAGCAGCGGCCGGGAAGGGGCGGTGCGGGAGGCGGGGTGTGGGGCGGTAGTGTGGGCCCTG
TTCCTGCCCGCGCGGTGTTCCGCATTCTGCAAGCCTCCGGAGCGCACGTCGGCAGTCGGCTCCCTCGTTG
ACCGAATCACCGACCTCTCTCCCCAGGGGGATCTGTGAGTTTGGGGACCCTTGATTGTTCTTTCTTTTTC
GCTATTGTAAAATTCATGTTATATGGAGGGGGCAAAGTTTTCAGGGTGTTGTTTAGAATGGGAAGATGTC
CCTTGTATCACCATGGACCCTCATGATAATTTTGTTTCTTTCACTTTCTACTCTGTTGACAACCATTGTC
TCCTCTTATTTTCTTTTCATTTTCTGTAACTTTTTCGTTAAACTTTAGCTTGCATTTGTAACGAATTTTT
AAATTCACTTTTGTTTATTTGTCAGATTGTAAGTACTTTCTCTAATCACTTTTTTTTCAAGGCAATCAGG
GTATATTATATTGTACTTCAGCACAGTTTTAGAGAACAATTGTTATAATTAAATGATAAGGTAGAATATT
TCTGCATATAAATTCTGGCTGGCGTGGAAATATTCTTATTGGTAGAAACAACTACATCCTGGTCATCATC
CTGCCTTTCTCTTTATGGTTACAATGATATACACTGTTTGAGATGAGGATAAAATACTCTGAGTCCAAAC
CGGGCCCCTCTGCTAACCATGTTCATGCCTTCTTCTTTTTCCTACAGCTCCTGGGCAACGTGCTGGTTAT
TGTGCTGTCTCATCATTTTGGCAAAGAATTGTAATACGACTCACTATAGGGCGAATTGATATGTCTAGAT
TAGATAAAAGTAAAGTGATTAACAGCGCATTAGAGCTGCTTAATGAGGTCGGAATCGAAGGTTTAACAAC
CCGTAAACTCGCCCAGAAGCTAGGTGTAGAGCAGCCTACATTGTATTGGCATGTAAAAAATAAGCGGGCT
TTGCTCGACGCCTTAGCCATTGAGATGTTAGATAGGCACCATACTCACTTTTGCCCTTTAGAAGGGGAAA
GCTGGCAAGATTTTTTACGTAATAACGCTAAAAGTTTTAGATGTGCTTTACTAAGTCATCGCGATGGAGC
AAAAGTACATTTAGGTACACGGCCTACAGAAAAACAGTATGAAACTCTCGAAAATCAATTAGCCTTTTTA
TGCCAACAAGGTTTTTCACTAGAGAATGCATTATATGCACTCAGCGCTGTGGGGCATTTTACTTTAGGTT
GCGTATTGGAAGATCAAGAGCATCAAGTCGCTAAAGAAGAAAGGGAAACACCTACTACTGATAGTATGCC
GCCATTATTACGACAAGCTATCGAATTATTTGATCACCAAGGTGCAGAGCCAGCCTTCTTATTCGGCCTT
GAATTGATCATATGCGGATTAGAAAAACAACTTAAATGTGAAAGTGGGTCCGCGTACAGCGGCTCCCGGG
AGTTCTAGGGATCTGCCCCTCTCCCTCCCCCCCCCCTAACGTTACTGGCCGAAGCCGCTTGGAATAAGGC
CGGTGTGCGTTTGTCTATATGTTATTTTCCACCATATTGCCGTCTTTTGGCAATGTGAGGGCCCGGAAAC
CTGGCCCTGTCTTCTTGACGAGCATTCCTAGGGGTCTTTCCCCTCTCGCCAAAGGAATGCAAGGTCTGTT
GAATGTCGTGAAGGAAGCAGTTCCTCTGGAAGCTTCTTGAAGACAAACAACGTCTGTAGCGACCCTTTGC
AGGCAGCGGAACCCCCCACCTGGCGACAGGTGCCTCTGCGGCCAAAAGCCACGTGTATAAGATACACCTG
CAAAGGCGGCACAACCCCAGTGCCACGTTGTGAGTTGGATAGTTGTGGAAAGAGTCAAATGGCTCTCCTC
AAGCGTATTCAACAAGGGGCTGAAGGATGCCCAGAAGGTACCCCATTGTATGGGATCTGATCTGGGGCCT
CGGTGCACATGCTTTACATGTGTTTAGTCGAGGTTAAAAAAACGTCTAGGCCCCCCGAACCACGGGGACG
TGGTTTTCCTTTGAAAAACACGATGATAAGGATCCACCGGAGCTTACCATGACCGAGTACAAGCCCACGG
TGCGCCTCGCCACCCGCGACGACGTCCCCAGGGCCGTACGCACCCTCGCCGCCGCGTTCGCCGACTACCC
CGCCACGCGCCACACCGTCGATCCGGACCGCCACATCGAGCGGGTCACCGAGCTGCAAGAACTCTTCCTC
ACGCGCGTCGGGCTCGACATCGGCAAGGTGTGGGTCGCGGACGACGGCGCCGCGGTGGCGGTCTGGACCA
CGCCGGAGAGCGTCGAAGCGGGGGCGGTGTTCGCCGAGATCGGCCCGCGCATGGCCGAGTTGAGCGGTTC
CCGGCTGGCCGCGCAGCAACAGATGGAAGGCCTCCTGGCGCCGCACCGGCCCAAGGAGCCCGCGTGGTTC
CTGGCCACCGTCGGCGTCTCGCCCGACCACCAGGGCAAGGGTCTGGGCAGCGCCGTCGTGCTCCCCGGAG
TGGAGGCGGCCGAGCGCGCCGGGGTGCCCGCCTTCCTGGAGACCTCCGCGCCCCGCAACCTCCCCTTCTA
CGAGCGGCTCGGCTTCACCGTCACCGCCGACGTCGAGGTGCCCGAAGGACCGCGCACCTGGTGCATGACC
CGCAAGCCCGGTGCCTGACGCCCGCCCCACGACCCGCAGCGCCCGACCGAAAGGAGCGCACGACCCCATG
CATCGGTACCTTTAAGACCAATGACTTACAAGGCAGCTGTAGATCTTAGCCACTTTTTAAAAGAAAAGGG
GGGACTGGAAGGGCTAATTCACTCCCAACGAAGACAAGATCTGCTTTTTGCTTGTACTGGGTCTCTCTGG
TTAGACCAGATCTGAGCCTGGGAGCTCTCTGGCTAACTAGGGAACCCACTGCTTAAGCCTCAATAAAGCT
TGCCTTGAGTGCTTCAAGTAGTGTGTGCCCGTCTGTTGTGTGACTCTGGTAACTAGAGATCCCTCAGACC
CTTTTAGTCAGTGTGGAAAATCTCTAGCAGTAGTAGTTCATGTCATCTTATTATTCAGTATTTATAACTT
GCAAAGAAATGAATATCAGAGAGTGAGAGGAACTTGTTTATTGCAGCTTATAATGGTTACAAATAAAGCA
ATAGCATCACAAATTTCACAAATAAAGCATTTTTTTCACTGCATTCTAGTTGTGGTTTGTCCAAACTCAT
CAATGTATCTTATCATGTCTGGCTCTAGCTATCCCGCCCCTAACTCCGCCCATCCCGCCCCTAACTCCGC
CCAGTTCCGCCCATTCTCCGCCCCATGGCTGACTAATTTTTTTTATTTATGCAGAGGCCGAGGCCGCCTC
GGCCTCTGAGCTATTCCAGAAGTAGTGAGGAGGCTTTTTTGGAGGCCTAGGGACGTACCCAATTCGCCCT
ATAGTGAGTCGTATTACGCGCGCTCACTGGCCGTCGTTTTACAACGTCGTGACTGGGAAAACCCTGGCGT
TACCCAACTTAATCGCCTTGCAGCACATCCCCCTTTCGCCAGCTGGCGTAATAGCGAAGAGGCCCGCACC
GATCGCCCTTCCCAACAGTTGCGCAGCCTGAATGGCGAATGGG
[124 nt withheld, positions 4594-4717]
C
[91 nt withheld, positions 4719-4809]
A
[49 nt withheld, positions 4811-4859]
CCTTTGACGTTGGAGTCCACGTTCTTT
[37 nt withheld, positions 4887-4923]
ACCCTATCTCGGTCTATTCTTTTGATTTATAAGGGATTTTGCCGATTTCGGCCTATTGGTTAAAAAATGA
GCTGATTTAACAAAAATTTAACGCGAATTTTAACAAAATATTAACGCTTACAATTTAGGTGGCACTTTTC
GGGGAAATGTGCGCGGAACCCCTATTTGTTTATTTTTCTAAATACATTCAAATATGTATCCGCTCATGAG
ACAATAACCCTGATAAATGCTTCAATAATATTGAAAAAGGAAGAGTATGAGTATTCAACATTTCCGTGTC
GCCCTTATTCCCTTTTTTGCGGCATTTTGCCTTCCTGTTTTTGCTCACCCAGAAACGCTGGTGAAAGTAA
AAGATGCTGAAGATCAGTTGGGTGCACGAGTGGGTTACATCGAACTGGATCTCAACAGCGGTAAGATCCT
TGAGAGTTTTCGCCCCGAAGAACGTTTTCCAATGATGAGCACTTTTAAAGTTCTGCTATGTGGCGCGGTA
TTATCCCGTATTGACGCCGGGCAAGAGCAACTCGGTCGCCGCATACACTATTCTCAGAATGACTTGGTTG
AGTACTCACCAGTCACAGAAAAGCATCTTACGGATGGCATGACAGTAAGAGAATTATGCAGTGCTGCCAT
AACCATGAGTGATAACACTGCGGCCAACTTACTTCTGACAACGATCGGAGGACCGAAGGAGCTAACCGCT
TTTTTGCACAACATGGGGGATCATGTAACTCGCCTTGATCGTTGGGAACCGGAGCTGAATGAAGCCATAC
CAAACGACGAGCGTGACACCACGATGCCTGTAGCAATGGCAACAACGTTGCGCAAACTATTAACTGGCGA
ACTACTTACTCTAGCTTCCCGGCAACAATTAATAGACTGGATGGAGGCGGATAAAGTTGCAGGACCACTT
CTGCGCTCGGCCCTTCCGGCTGGCTGGTTTATTGCTGATAAATCTGGAGCCGGTGAGCGTGGGTCTCGCG
GTATCATTGCAGCACTGGGGCCAGATGGTAAGCCCTCCCGTATCGTAGTTATCTACACGACGGGGAGTCA
GGCAACTATGGATGAACGAAATAGACAGATCGCTGAGATAGGTGCCTCACTGATTAAGCATTGGTAACTG
TCAGACCAAGTTTACTCATATATACTTTAGATTGATTTAAAACTTCATTTTTAATTTAAAAGGATCTAGG
TGAAGATCCTTTTTGATAATCTCATGACCAAAATCCCTTAACGTGAGTTTTCGTTCCACTGAGCGTCAGA
CCCCGTAGAAAAGATCAAAGGATCTTCTTGAGATCCTTTTTTTCTGCGCGTAATCTGCTGCTTGCAAACA
AAAAAACCACCGCTACCAGCGGTGGTTTGTTTGCCGGATCAAGAGCTACCAACTCTTTTTCCGAAGGTAA
CTGGCTTCAGCAGAGCGCAGATACCAAATACTGTTCTTCTAGTGTAGCCGTAGTTAGGCCACCACTTCAA
GAACTCTGTAGCACCGCCTACATACCTCGCTCTGCTAATCCTGTTACCAGTGGCTGCTGCCAGTGGCGAT
AAGTCGTGTCTTACCGGGTTGGACTCAAGACGATAGTTACCGGATAAGGCGCAGCGGTCGGGCTGAACGG
GGGGTTCGTGCACACAGCCCAGCTTGGAGCGAACGACCTACACCGAACTGAGATACCTACAGCGTGAGCT
ATGAGAAAGCGCCACGCTTCCCGAAGGGAGAAAGGCGGACAGGTATCCGGTAAGCGGCAGGGTCGGAACA
GGAGAGCGCACGAGGGAGCTTCCAGGGGGAAACGCCTGGTATCTTTATAGTCCTGTCGGGTTTCGCCACC
TCTGACTTGAGCGTCGATTTTTGTGATGCTCGTCAGGGGGGCGGAGCCTATGGAAAAACGCCAGCAACGC
GGCCTTTTTACGGTTCCTGGCCTTTTGCTGGCCTTTTGCTCACATGTTCTTTCCTGCGTTATCCCCTGAT
TCTGTGGATAACCGTATTACCGCCTTTGAGTGAGCTGATACCGCTCGCCGCAGCCGAACGACCGAGCGCA
GCGAGTCAGTGAGCGAGGAAGCGGAAGAGCGCCCAATACGCAAACCGCCTCTCCCCGCGCGTTGGCCGAT
TCATTAATGCAGCTGGCACGACAGGTTTCCCGACTGGAAAGCGGGCAGTGAGCGCAACGCAATTAATGTG
AGTTAGCTCACTCATTAGGCACCCCAGGCTTTACACTTTATGCTTCCGGCTCGTATGTTGTGTGGAATTG
TGAGCGGATAACAATTTCACACAGGAAACAGCTATGACCATGATTACGCCAAGCGCGCAATTAACCCTCA
CTAAAGGGAACAAAAGCTGGAGCTGCAAGCTTAATGTAGTCTTATGCAATACTCTTGTAGTCTTGCAACA
TGGTAACGATGAGTTAGCAACATGCCTTACAAGGAGAGAAAAAGCACCGTGCATGCCGATTGGTGGAAGT
AAGGTGGTACGATCGTGCCTTATTAGGAAGGCAACAGACGGGTCTGACATGGATTGGACGAACCACTGAA
TTGCCGCATTGCAGAGATATTGTATTTAAGTGCCTAGCTCGATACATAAACGGGTCTCTCTGGTTAGACC
AGATCTGAGCCTGGGAGCTCTCTGGCTAACTAGGGAACCCACTGCTTAAGCCTCAATAAAGCTTGCCTTG
AGTGCTTCAAGTAGTGTGTGCCCGTCTGTTGTGTGACTCTGGTAACTAGAGATCCCTCAGACCCTTTTAG
TCAGTGTGGAAAATCTCTAGCAGTGGCGCCCGAACAGGGACTTGAAAGCGAAAGGGAAACCAGAGGAGCT
CTCTCGACGCAGGACTCGGCTTGCTGAAGCGCGCACGGCAAGAGGCGAGGGGCGGCGACTGGTGAGTACG
CCAAAAATTTTGACTAGCGGAGGCTAGAAGGAGAGAGATGGGTGCGAGAGCGTCAGTATTAAGCGGGGGA
GAATTAGATCGCGATGGGAAAAAATTCGGTTAAGGCCAGGGGGAAAGAAAAAATATAAATTAAAACATAT
AGTATGGGCAAGCAGGGAGCTAGAACGATTCGCAGTTAATCCTGGCCTGTTAGAAACATCAGAAGGCTGT
AGACAAATACTGGGACAGCTACAACCATCCCTTCAGACAGGATCAGAAGAACTTAGATCATTATATAATA
CAGTAGCAACCCTCTATTGTGTGCATCAAAGGATAGAGATAAAAGACACCAAGGAAGCTTTAGACAAGAT
AGAGGAAGAGCAAAACAAAAGTAAGACCACCGCACAGCAAGCGGCCGCTGATCTTCAGACCTGGAGGAGG
AGATATGAGGGACAATTGGAGAAGTGAATTATATAAATATAAAGTAGTAAAAATTGAACCATTAGGAGTA
GCACCCACCAAGGCAAAGAGAAGAGTGGTGCAGAGAGAAAAAAGAGCAGTGGGAATAGGAGCTTTGTTCC
TTGGGTTCTTGGGAGCAGCAGGAAGCACTATGGGCGCAGCGTCAATGACGCTGACGGTACAGGCCAGACA
ATTATTGTCTGGTATAGTGCAGCAGCAGAACAATTTGCTGAGGGCTATTGAGGCGCAACAGCATCTGTTG
CAACTCACAGTCTGGGGCATCAAGCAGCTCCAGGCAAGAATCCTGGCTGTGGAAAGATACCTAAAGGATC
AACAGCTCCTGGGGATTTGGGGTTGCTCTGGAAAACTCATTTGCACCACTGCTGTGCCTTGGAATGCTAG
TTGGAGTAATAAATCTCTGGAACAGATTTGGAATCACACGACCTGGATGGAGTGGGACAGAGAAATTAAC
AATTACACAAGCTTAATACACTCCTTAATTGAAGAATCGCAAAACCAGCAAGAAAAGAATGAACAAGAAT
TATTGGAATTAGATAAATGGGCAAGTTTGTGGAATTGGTTTAA
Features (pLannotate 1.2.2; 29 found; start..end, strand, type, name):
    134..234     +  CDS            Rev (fragment): human immunodeficiency virus 1 (HIV-1) Rev protein; rev; enhances nuclear export of unspliced and incompletely spliced viral mRNAs
    275..369     +  promoter       H1-2O2 promoter: doxycycline-inducible variant of the human H1 RNA promoter (Henriksen et al., 2007)
    470..587     +  misc_feature   cPPT/CTS: central polypurine tract and central termination sequence of HIV-1
    636..1146    +  promoter       hPGK promoter: human phosphoglycerate kinase 1 promoter
   1155..1727    +  intron         β-globin intron: intron from rabbit β-globin gene
   1782..1800    +  promoter       T7 promoter: promoter for bacteriophage T7 RNA polymerase
   1811..2431    +  CDS            tetR: TETR2_ECOLX - Experimental evidence at protein level: Swiss-Prot protein existence level 1. TetR is the repressor of the tetracycline resistance element; its N-terminal region forms a helix-turn-helix structure and binds DNA. Binding of tetracycline to TetR reduces the repressor affinity for the tetracycline resistance gene (tetA) promoter operator sites. From Escherichia coli.
   2577..3039    +  misc_feature   IRES: internal ribosome entry site (IRES) of the encephalomyocarditis virus (EMCV)
   3059..3658    +  CDS            PuroR: puromycin N-acetyltransferase; pac from Streptomyces alboniger; confers resistance to puromycin
   3701..3784    +  CDS            nef (fragment): NEF_HV1Z2 - Experimental evidence at protein level: Swiss-Prot protein existence level 1. Extracellular Nef protein targets CD4(+) T-lymphocytes for apoptosis by interacting with CXCR4 surface receptors. From Human immunodeficiency virus type 1 group M subtype D (isolate Z2/CDC-Z34) (HIV-1).
   3786..4019    +  LTR            3' LTR (ΔU3): self-inactivating 3' long terminal repeat (LTR) from HIV-1
   4091..4212    +  polyA_signal   SV40 poly(A) signal: SV40 polyadenylation signal
   4252..4387    +  rep_origin     SV40 ori: SV40 origin of replication
   4408..4426    -  promoter       T7 promoter: promoter for bacteriophage T7 RNA polymerase
   4434..4589    +  CDS            lacZα (fragment): LacZα fragment of β-galactosidase; lacZ fragment
   4594..5022    +  rep_origin     f1 ori (sequence partly withheld): f1 bacteriophage origin of replication; arrow indicates direction of (+) strand synthesis
   5075..5179    +  promoter       AmpR promoter: bla
   5180..6040    +  CDS            AmpR: β-lactamase; bla; confers resistance to ampicillin, carbenicillin, and related antibiotics
   6211..6799    +  rep_origin     ori: high-copy-number ColE1/pMB1/pBR322/pUC origin of replication
   6982..7074    +  CDS            lacI (fragment): lac repressor; lacI; The lac repressor binds to the lac operator to inhibit transcription in E. coli. This inhibition can be relieved by adding lactose or isopropyl-β-D-thiogalactopyranoside (IPTG).
   7087..7108    +  protein_bind   CAP binding site: CAP binding activates transcription in the presence of cAMP. E. coli catabolite activator protein
   7123..7153    +  promoter       lac promoter: promoter for the E. coli lac operon
   7161..7177    +  protein_bind   lac operator: The lac repressor binds to the lac operator to inhibit transcription in E. coli. This inhibition can be relieved by adding lactose or isopropyl-β-D-thiogalactopyranoside (IPTG). lac repressor encoded by lacI
   7222..7240    +  promoter       T3 promoter: promoter for bacteriophage T3 RNA polymerase
   7268..7494    +  promoter       RSV promoter: Rous sarcoma virus enhancer/promoter
   7495..7675    +  LTR            5' LTR (truncated): truncated 5' long terminal repeat (LTR) from HIV-1
   7722..7847    +  misc_feature   HIV-1 Ψ: packaging signal of human immunodeficiency virus type 1
   7831..8194    +  CDS            HIV-1 gag (fragment): gag protein from human immunodeficiency virus 1; gag
   8340..8573    +  misc_feature   RRE: The Rev response element (RRE) of HIV-1 allows for Rev-dependent mRNA export from the nucleus to the cytoplasm.
