[The description below was written by a language model from this plasmid's Addgene catalogue record and pLannotate feature annotations shown in this document.]
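Description:
Tet-pLKO-puro shKRAS is a lentiviral RNAi plasmid for doxycycline-inducible knockdown of human KRAS in mammalian cells. It is built on the Tet-pLKO-puro backbone, with a KRAS-targeting short hairpin cloned between the AgeI and EcoRI sites, both of which were destroyed during cloning. The catalogue lists the total size as 8,758 bp, smaller than the 10,633 bp empty backbone, which implies that cloning removed a sizeable piece of backbone sequence between these sites. The sequenced record is 8,816 nt. In bacteria the plasmid is maintained through a high-copy ColE1/pUC-type origin and an ampicillin resistance gene. An f1 origin and remnants of lac cloning sequences are also present.

The viral portion has a third-generation, self-inactivating layout. An RSV promoter fused to a truncated HIV-1 5' LTR drives genomic RNA production in packaging cells. It is followed by the Ψ packaging signal, a gag fragment, the Rev response element, a cPPT/CTS element, and a ΔU3 3' LTR. The hairpin itself is not annotated in the feature table, but it sits downstream of the H1/TO promoter, a human H1 RNA polymerase III promoter carrying tet operator sites.

A separate hPGK promoter, followed by a β-globin intron, expresses the Tet repressor and, through an EMCV IRES, puromycin N-acetyltransferase. This single vector therefore supplies the repressor, the selection marker and the regulated shRNA. Without inducer, TetR binds the operators and silences hairpin transcription. Tetracycline or doxycycline releases it, allowing KRAS suppression. The construct suits puromycin selection of stably transduced cells in which KRAS depletion can be switched on conditionally, for example to study KRAS dependence in tumour cells.
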