Addgene plasmid #116871: Tet-pLKO-puro shKRAS
Purpose: Tet-inducible suppression of KRAS
Depositing lab: William Hahn. Depositing organization: Dana-Farber Cancer Institute. Publication: KRAS and YAP1 Converge to Regulate EMT and Tumor Survival. Shao DD, Xue W, Krall EB, Bhutkar A, Piccioni F, Wang X, Schinzel AC, Sood S, Rosenbluh J, Kim JW, Zwang Y, Roberts TM, Root DE, Jacks T, Hahn WC. Cell. 2014 Jul 3;158(1):171-84. doi: 10.1016/j.cell.2014.06.004. Epub 2014 Jun 19. PubMed 24954536.
Backbone
  Vector backbone: Tet-pLKO-puro
  Backbone manufacturer: Dmitri Wiederschain
  Backbone size w/o insert (bp): 10633
  Total vector size (bp): 8758
  Modifications to backbone: shRNA cloned in between AgeI and EcoRI
  Vector type: Mammalian Expression, Lentiviral, RNAi
  Selectable markers: Puromycin
Growth in bacteria
  Bacterial resistance: Ampicillin, 100 μg/mL
  Growth temperature: 30°C
  Growth strain: NEB Stable
  Copy number: Unknown
Gene/Insert
  Gene/Insert name: shKRAS
  gRNA/shRNA sequence: CAGTTGAGACCTTCTAATTGG
  Species: H. sapiens (human)
  GenBank ID: 3845
  Entrez Gene: KRAS (a.k.a. 'C-K-RAS, C-K-RAS, CFC2, K-RAS2A, K-RAS2B, K-RAS4A, K-RAS4B, K-Ras, K-Ras 2, KI-RAS, KRAS1, KRAS2, NS, NS3, OES, RALD, RASK2, c-Ki-ras, c-Ki-ras2)
  Promoter: H1/TO
  Cloning method: Restriction Enzyme; 5′ cloning site AgeI (destroyed during cloning); 3′ cloning site EcoRI (destroyed during cloning)
  Sequencing primers: 5′ GGCAGGGATATTCACCATTATCGTTTCAGA
Terms and licenses: Academic/Nonprofit Terms; Industry Terms: Not Available to Industry
How to cite: Tet-pLKO-puro shKRAS was a gift from William Hahn (Addgene plasmid # 116871 ; http://n2t.net/addgene:116871 ; RRID:Addgene_116871)
