>Addgene plasmid #116871 | Tet-pLKO-puro shKRAS | depositor partial sequence | sequence record 219828 | shRNA sequence
CAGTTGAGACCTTCTAATTGG
